>Addgene plasmid #199356 | pTS103 pHAGE2 CMVtetO2 MCS-22xGS-GFP | addgene full sequence | sequence record 389905 | Addgene NGS Result
CTAATTCACTCCCAAAGAAGACAAGATATCCTTGATCTGTGGATCTACCACACACAAGGCTACTTCCCTG
ATTAGCAGAACTACACACCAGGGCCAGGGGTCAGATATCCACTGACCTTTGGATGGTGCTACAAGCTAGT
ACCAGTTGAGCCAGATAAGGTAGAAGAGGCCAATAAAGGAGAGAACACCAGCTTGTTACACCCTGTGAGC
CTGCATGGGATGGATGACCCGGAGAGAGAAGTGTTAGAGTGGAGGTTTGACAGCCGCCTAGCATTTCATC
ACGTGGCCCGAGAGCTGCATCCGGAGTACTTCAAGAACTGCTGATATCGAGCTTGCTACAAGGGACTTTC
CGCTGGGGACTTTCCAGGGAGGCGTGGCCTGGGCGGGACTGGGGAGTGGCGAGCCCTCAGATCCTGCATA
TAAGCAGCTGCTTTTTGCCTGTACTGGGTCTCTCTGGTTAGACCAGATCTGAGCCTGGGAGCTCTCTGGC
TAACTAGGGAACCCACTGCTTAAGCCTCAATAAAGCTTGCCTTGAGTGCTTCAAGTAGTGTGTGCCCGTC
TGTTGTGTGACTCTGGTAACTAGAGATCCCTCAGACCCTTTTAGTCAGTGTGGAAAATCTCTAGCAGTGG
CGCCCGAACAGGGACTTGAAAGCGAAAGGGAAACCAGAGGAGCTCTCTCGACGCAGGACTCGGCTTGCTG
AAGCGCGCACGGCAAGAGGCGAGGGGCGGCGACTGGTGAGTACGCCAAAAATTTTGACTAGCGGAGGCTA
GAAGGAGAGAGATGGGTGCGAGAGCGTCAGTATTAAGCGGGGGAGAATTAGATCGCGATGGGAAAAAATT
CGGTTAAGGCCAGGGGGAAAGAAAAAATATAAATTAAAACATATAGTATGGGCAAGCAGGGAGCTAGAAC
GATTCGCAGTTAATCCTGGCCTGTTAGAAACATCAGAAGGCTGTAGACAAATACTGGGACAGCTACAACC
ATCCCTTCAGACAGGATCAGAAGAACTTAGATCATTATATAATACAGTAGCAACCCTCTATTGTGTGCAT
CAAAGGATAGAGATAAAAGACACCAAGGAAGCTTTAGACAAGATAGAGGAAGAGCAAAACAAAAGTAAGA
CCACCGCACAGCAAGCGGCCGGCCGCTGATCTTCAGACCTGGAGGAGGAGATATGAGGGACAATTGGAGA
AGTGAATTATATAAATATAAAGTAGTAAAAATTGAACCATTAGGAGTAGCACCCACCAAGGCAAAGAGAA
GAGTGGTGCAGAGAGAAAAAAGAGCAGTGGGAATAGGAGCTTTGTTCCTTGGGTTCTTGGGAGCAGCAGG
AAGCACTATGGGCGCAGCGTCAATGACGCTGACGGTACAGGCCAGACAATTATTGTCTGGTATAGTGCAG
CAGCAGAACAATTTGCTGAGGGCTATTGAGGCGCAACAGCATCTGTTGCAACTCACAGTCTGGGGCATCA
AGCAGCTCCAGGCAAGAATCCTGGCTGTGGAAAGATACCTAAAGGATCAACAGCTCCTGGGGATTTGGGG
TTGCTCTGGAAAACTCATTTGCACCACTGCTGTGCCTTGGAATGCTAGTTGGAGTAATAAATCTCTGGAA
CAGATTTGGAATCACACGACCTGGATGGAGTGGGACAGAGAAATTAACAATTACACAAGCTTAATACACT
CCTTAATTGAAGAATCGCAAAACCAGCAAGAAAAGAATGAACAAGAATTATTGGAATTAGATAAATGGGC
AAGTTTGTGGAATTGGTTTAACATAACAAATTGGCTGTGGTATATAAAATTATTCATAATGATAGTAGGA
GGCTTGGTAGGTTTAAGAATAGTTTTTGCTGTACTTTCTATAGTGAATAGAGTTAGGCAGGGATATTCAC
CATTATCGTTTCAGACCCACCTCCCAACCCCGAGGGGACCCGACAGGCCCGAAGGAATAGAAGAAGAAGG
TGGAGAGAGAGACAGAGACAGATCCATTCGATTAGTGAACGGATCTCGACGGTATCGCCGAATTCACAAA
TGGCAGTATTCATCCACAATTTTAAAAGAAAAGGGGGGATTGGGGGGTACAGTGCAGGGGAAAGAATAGT
AGACATAATAGCAACAGACATACAAACTAAAGAATTACAAAAACAAATTACAAAAATTCAAAATTTTCGG
GTTTATTACAGGGACAGCAGAGATCCAGTTTGGACGCGTTGACATTGATTATTGACTAGTTATTAATAGT
AATCAATTACGGGGTCATTAGTTCATAGCCCATATATGGAGTTCCGCGTTACATAACTTACGGTAAATGG
CCCGCCTGGCTGACCGCCCAACGACCCCCGCCCATTGACGTCAATAATGACGTATGTTCCCATAGTAACG
CCAATAGGGACTTTCCATTGACGTCAATGGGTGGAGTATTTACGGTAAACTGCCCACTTGGCAGTACATC
AAGTGTATCATATGCCAAGTACGCCCCCTATTGACGTCAATGACGGTAAATGGCCCGCCTGGCATTATGC
CCAGTACATGACCTTATGGGACTTTCCTACTTGGCAGTACATCTACGTATTAGTCATCGCTATTACCATG
GTGATGCGGTTTTGGCAGTACATCAATGGGCGTGGATAGCGGTTTGACTCACGGGGATTTCCAAGTCTCC
ACCCCATTGACGTCAATGGGAGTTTGTTTTGGCACCAAAATCAACGGGACTTTCCAAAATGTCGTAACAA
CTCCGCCCCATTGACGCAAATGGGCGGTAGGCGTGTACGGTGGGAGGTCTATATAAGCAGAGCTCTCCCT
ATCAGTGATAGAGATCTCCCTATCAGTGATAGAGATCGTCGACGAGCTCGTTTAGTGAACCGTCAGATCG
CCTGGAGACGCCATCCACGCTGTTTTGACCTCCATAGAAGACACCGGGACCGATCCAGCCTCCGGCTAGA
GCGGCCGCCATGGGATCCGGTTCTGCTAGCGGTTCAGGTTCTACCGGTGGATCATCTAGAACTAGCGGAA
GTGGATCTGGATCAGGAAGTGGTTCTGGATCAGGTAGTGGTTCTGGTAGTGGATCAATGGTGTCTAAAGG
TGAAGAACTTTTTACGGGTGTCGTCCCCATCCTGGTTGAATTGGACGGAGACGTGAATGGCCATAAATTT
TCAGTGAGCGGTGAAGGAGAGGGAGACGCCACTTACGGTAAACTTACCTTGAAATTTATCTGCACTACCG
GGAAACTGCCCGTACCCTGGCCGACGCTCGTAACAACGCTTACCTACGGCGTGCAATGTTTTAGCAGATA
CCCAGACCATATGAAGCAGCACGATTTTTTCAAGAGTGCAATGCCTGAGGGGTACGTACAGGAAAGGACG
ATCTTTTTCAAAGACGATGGTAATTATAAAACGCGGGCTGAGGTTAAATTTGAAGGAGACACGCTCGTGA
ATCGAATAGAGCTGAAGGGAATCGACTTCAAGGAAGACGGTAACATCCTGGGCCATAAACTCGAATATAA
TTACAATTCACACAACGTCTATATCATGGCAGATAAACAGAAGAATGGCATCAAAGTCAATTTTAAGATC
CGGCATAATATCGAGGACGGATCAGTACAGCTTGCCGACCATTACCAACAGAATACACCGATAGGAGACG
GTCCCGTCCTCTTGCCAGATAATCACTATTTGAGCACACAATCCGCTCTTTCTAAAGATCCGAATGAAAA
GCGCGATCATATGGTCTTGAAAGAGTTCGTCACTGCCGCCGGCATAACCTAACTCGAGTAATCAACCTCT
GGATTACAAAATTTGTGAAAGATTGACTGGTATTCTTAACTATGTTGCTCCTTTTACGCTATGTGGATAC
GCTGCTTTAATGCCTTTGTATCATGCTATTGCTTCCCGTATGGCTTTCATTTTCTCCTCCTTGTATAAAT
CCTGGTTGCTGTCTCTTTATGAGGAGTTGTGGCCCGTTGTCAGGCAACGTGGCGTGGTGTGCACTGTGTT
TGCTGACGCAACCCCCACTGGTTGGGGCATTGCCACCACCTGTCAGCTCCTTTCCGGGACTTTCGCTTTC
CCCCTCCCTATTGCCACGGCGGAACTCATCGCCGCCTGCCTTGCCCGCTGCTGGACAGGGGCTCGGCTGT
TGGGCACTGACAATTCCGTGGTGTTGTTGGGGAAATCATCGTCCTTTCCTTGGCTGCTCGCCTGTGTTGC
CACCTGGATTCTGCGCGGGACGTCCTTCTGCTACGTCCCTTCGGCCCTCAATCCAGCGGACCTTCCTTCC
CGCGGCCTGCTGCCGGCTCTGCGGCCTCTTCCGCGTCTTCGCCTTCGCCCTCAGACGAGTCGGATCTCCC
TTTGGGCCGCCTCCCCGCCTGGTACCTTTAAGACCAATGACTTACAAGGCAGCTGTAGATCTTAGCCACT
TTTTAAAAGAAAAGGGGGGACTGGAAGGGCTAATTCACTCCCAACGAAGACAAGATCACCTGCAGGACAG
GCGCGCCCTGCTTTTTGCTTGTACTGGGTCTCTCTGGTTAGACCAGATCTGAGCCTGGGAGCTCTCTGGC
TAACTAGGGAACCCACTGCTTAAGCCTCAATAAAGCTTGCCTTGAGTGCTTCAAGTAGTGTGTGCCCGTC
TGTTGTGTGACTCTGGTAACTAGAGATCCCTCAGACCCTTTTAGTCAGTGTGGAAAATCTCTAGCACCCG
GGCGATTAAGGAAAGGGCTAGATCATTCTTGAAGACGAAAGGGCCTCGTGATACGCCTATTTTTATAGGT
TAATGTCATGATAATAATGGTTTCTTAGACGTCAGGTGGCACTTTTCGGGGAAATGTGCGCGGAACCCCT
ATTTGTTTATTTTTCTAAATACATTCAAATATGTATCCGCTCATGAGACAATAACCCTGATAAATGCTTC
AATAATATTGAAAAAGGAAGAGTATGAGTATTCAACATTTCCGTGTCGCCCTTATTCCCTTTTTTGCGGC
ATTTTGCCTTCCTGTTTTTGCTCACCCAGAAACGCTGGTGAAAGTAAAAGATGCTGAAGATCAGTTGGGT
GCACGAGTGGGTTACATCGAACTGGATCTCAACAGCGGTAAGATCCTTGAGAGTTTTCGCCCCGAAGAAC
GTTTTCCAATGATGAGCACTTTTAAAGTTCTGCTATGTGGCGCGGTATTATCCCGTGTTGACGCCGGGCA
AGAGCAACTCGGTCGCCGCATACACTATTCTCAGAATGACTTGGTTGAGTACTCACCAGTCACAGAAAAG
CATCTTACGGATGGCATGACAGTAAGAGAATTATGCAGTGCTGCCATAACCATGAGTGATAACACTGCGG
CCAACTTACTTCTGACAACGATCGGAGGACCGAAGGAGCTAACCGCTTTTTTGCACAACATGGGGGATCA
TGTAACTCGCCTTGATCGTTGGGAACCGGAGCTGAATGAAGCCATACCAAACGACGAGCGTGACACCACG
ATGCCTGTAGCAATGGCAACAACGTTGCGCAAACTATTAACTGGCGAACTACTTACTCTAGCTTCCCGGC
AACAATTAATAGACTGGATGGAGGCGGATAAAGTTGCAGGACCACTTCTGCGCTCGGCCCTTCCGGCTGG
CTGGTTTATTGCTGATAAATCTGGAGCCGGTGAGCGTGGGTCTCGCGGTATCATTGCAGCACTGGGGCCA
GATGGTAAGCCCTCCCGTATCGTAGTTATCTACACGACGGGGAGTCAGGCAACTATGGATGAACGAAATA
GACAGATCGCTGAGATAGGTGCCTCACTGATTAAGCATTGGTAACTGTCAGACCAAGTTTACTCATATAT
ACTTTAGATTGATTTAAAACTTCATTTTTAATTTAAAAGGATCTAGGTGAAGATCCTTTTTGATAATCTC
ATGACCAAAATCCCTTAACGTGAGTTTTCGTTCCACTGAGCGTCAGACCCCGTAGAAAAGATCAAAGGAT
CTTCTTGAGATCCTTTTTTTCTGCGCGTAATCTGCTGCTTGCAAACAAAAAAACCACCGCTACCAGCGGT
GGTTTGTTTGCCGGATCAAGAGCTACCAACTCTTTTTCCGAAGGTAACTGGCTTCAGCAGAGCGCAGATA
CCAAATACTGTTCTTCTAGTGTAGCCGTAGTTAGGCCACCACTTCAAGAACTCTGTAGCACCGCCTACAT
ACCTCGCTCTGCTAATCCTGTTACCAGTGGCTGCTGCCAGTGGCGATAAGTCGTGTCTTACCGGGTTGGA
CTCAAGACGATAGTTACCGGATAAGGCGCAGCGGTCGGGCTGAACGGGGGGTTCGTGCACACAGCCCAGC
TTGGAGCGAACGACCTACACCGAACTGAGATACCTACAGCGTGAGCTATGAGAAAGCGCCACGCTTCCCG
AAGGGAGAAAGGCGGACAGGTATCCGGTAAGCGGCAGGGTCGGAACAGGAGAGCGCACGAGGGAGCTTCC
AGGGGGAAACGCCTGGTATCTTTATAGTCCTGTCGGGTTTCGCCACCTCTGACTTGAGCGTCGATTTTTG
TGATGCTCGTCAGGGGGGCGGAGCCTATGGAAAAACGCCAGCAACGCGGCCTTTTTACGGTTCCTGGCCT
TTTGCTGGCCTTTTGCTCACATGTTCTTTCCTGCGTTATCCCCTGATTCTGTGGATAACCGTATTACCGC
CTTTGAGTGAGCTGATACCGCTCGCCGCAGCCGAACGACCGAGCGCAGCGAGTCAGTGAGCGAGGAAGCG
GAAGAGCGCCCAATACGCAAACCGCCTCTCCCCGCGCGTTGGCCGATTCATTAATGCAGCAAGCTCATGG
CTGACTAATTTTTTTTATTTATGCAGAGGCCGAGGCCGCCTCGGCCTCTGAGCTATTCCAGAAGTAGTGA
GGAGGCTTTTTTGGAGGCCTAGGCTTTTGCAAAAAGCTCCCCGTGGCACGACAGGTTTCCCGACTGGAAA
GCGGGCAGTGAGCGCAACGCAATTAATGTGAGTTAGCTCACTCATTAGGCACCCCAGGCTTTACACTTTA
TGCTTCCGGCTCGTATGTTGTGTGGAATTGTGAGCGGATAACAATTTCACACAGGAAACAGCTATGACAT
GATTACGAATTTCACAAATAAAGCATTTTTTTCACTGCATTCTAGTTGTGGTTTGTCCAAACTCATCAAT
GTATCTTATCATGTCTGGATCAACTGGATAACTCAAGCTAACCAAAATCATCCCAAACTTCCCACCCCAT
ACCCTATTACCACTGCCAATTACCTGTGGTTTCATTTACTCTAAACCTGTGATTCCTCTGAATTATTTTC
ATTTTAAAGAAATTGTATTTGTTAAATATGTACTACAAACTTAGTAGTTGGAAGGG
Features (pLannotate 1.2.2; 26 found; start..end, strand, type, name):
    369..626     +  LTR            5' LTR (truncated): truncated 5' long terminal repeat (LTR) from HIV-1
    673..798     +  misc_feature   HIV-1 Ψ: packaging signal of human immunodeficiency virus type 1
    782..1120    +  CDS            HIV-1 gag (fragment): gag protein from human immunodeficiency virus 1; gag
   1295..1528    +  misc_feature   RRE: The Rev response element (RRE) of HIV-1 allows for Rev-dependent mRNA export from the nucleus to the cytoplasm.
   1905..2005    +  CDS            Rev (fragment): human immunodeficiency virus 1 (HIV-1) Rev protein; rev; enhances nuclear export of unspliced and incompletely spliced viral mRNAs
   2050..2167    +  misc_feature   cPPT/CTS: central polypurine tract and central termination sequence of HIV-1
   2211..2590    +  enhancer       CMV enhancer: human cytomegalovirus immediate early enhancer
   2591..2794    +  promoter       CMV promoter: human cytomegalovirus (CMV) immediate early promoter
   2796..2815    +  promoter       PLtetO-1 promoter (fragment): modified phage lambda PL promoter with tet operator sites (Lutz and Bujard, 1997)
   2817..2836    +  promoter       PLtetO-1 promoter (fragment): modified phage lambda PL promoter with tet operator sites (Lutz and Bujard, 1997)
   2844..2877    +  promoter       TRE3GV promoter (fragment): 3rd-generation Tet-responsive promoter that can be activated by binding of Tet-On® 3G, optimized for retroviral and lentiviral vectors
   3073..3756    +  CDS            (3-F)Tyr-EGFP: (3-F)Tyr-EGFP is a basic (constitutively fluorescent) green fluorescent protein published in 2004, derived from Aequorea victoria.
   3770..4358    +  misc_feature   WPRE: woodchuck hepatitis virus posttranscriptional regulatory element
   4353..4463    +  CDS            nef (fragment): NEF_SIVS4 - Experimental evidence at protein level: Swiss-Prot protein existence level 1. Interferes with TCR signaling from the cell membrane. Interacts with CD247/TCRZ (TCR zeta chain) and exert potent down- regulation of cell surface TCR/CD3 complexes. From Simian immunodeficiency virus (isolate F236/smH4) (SIV-sm) (Simian immunodeficiency virus sooty mangabey monkey).
   4506..4686    +  LTR            5' LTR (truncated): truncated 5' long terminal repeat (LTR) from HIV-1
   4819..4923    +  promoter       AmpR promoter: bla
   4924..5784    +  CDS            AmpR: β-lactamase; bla; confers resistance to ampicillin, carbenicillin, and related antibiotics
   5955..6543    +  rep_origin     ori: high-copy-number ColE1/pMB1/pBR322/pUC origin of replication
   6726..6780    +  CDS            lacI (fragment): lac repressor; lacI; The lac repressor binds to the lac operator to inhibit transcription in E. coli. This inhibition can be relieved by adding lactose or isopropyl-β-D-thiogalactopyranoside (IPTG).
   6786..6879    +  rep_origin     SV40 ori (fragment): SV40 origin of replication
   6904..6941    +  CDS            lacI (fragment): lac repressor; lacI; The lac repressor binds to the lac operator to inhibit transcription in E. coli. This inhibition can be relieved by adding lactose or isopropyl-β-D-thiogalactopyranoside (IPTG).
   6954..6975    +  protein_bind   CAP binding site: CAP binding activates transcription in the presence of cAMP. E. coli catabolite activator protein
   6990..7020    +  promoter       lac promoter: promoter for the E. coli lac operon
   7028..7044    +  protein_bind   lac operator: The lac repressor binds to the lac operator to inhibit transcription in E. coli. This inhibition can be relieved by adding lactose or isopropyl-β-D-thiogalactopyranoside (IPTG). lac repressor encoded by lacI
   7078..7161    +  polyA_signal   SV40 poly(A) signal (fragment): SV40 polyadenylation signal
   7328..321     +  CDS            nef (fragment) (across the origin): NEF_HV1BR - Experimental evidence at protein level: Swiss-Prot protein existence level 1. Extracellular Nef protein targets CD4(+) T-lymphocytes for apoptosis by interacting with CXCR4 surface receptors (PubMed:14990729). From Human immunodeficiency virus type 1 group M subtype B (isolate BRU/LAI) (HIV-1).
