[The description below was written by a language model from this plasmid's Addgene catalogue record and pLannotate feature annotations shown in this document.]
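Description:
pTS103 pHAGE2 CMVtetO2 MCS-22xGS-GFP is an empty lentiviral transfer plasmid of 7,336 bp, built on the pHAGE2 backbone. It is designed for doxycycline-inducible expression of a C-terminally GFP-tagged protein in mammalian cells. In bacteria it is maintained by a high-copy ColE1/pUC-type origin and selected with ampicillin through the bla (AmpR) gene. The record lists a recombination-deficient growth strain, a common choice for plasmids carrying repeated LTR sequences.

The viral portion contains HIV-1-derived LTR sequences at both ends, each annotated as truncated. Between them lie the Ψ packaging signal with an adjoining gag fragment, the Rev response element for Rev-dependent nuclear export of the genomic RNA, and the cPPT/CTS. Short nef and Rev fragments in the annotation are probably residual viral sequence rather than functional genes.

The expression cassette uses the CMV immediate-early enhancer and promoter, followed directly by two short tet operator matches. This fits the "CMVtetO2" name: a full-strength CMV promoter that is held off by Tet repressor and released when doxycycline is added. Such a design needs a host cell that supplies TetR, and the plasmid does not encode one.

Downstream, an unannotated stretch presumably holds the multiple cloning site and the 22xGS flexible glycine-serine linker named in the title. An EGFP-family coding sequence follows, so a gene cloned in frame becomes an insert-linker-GFP fusion. A WPRE after GFP enhances transcript stability and expression. No mammalian selection marker is annotated, so GFP fluorescence is the evident readout. The associated publication concerns nanobody-based purification of human protein complexes, suggesting that the GFP tag also serves as an affinity handle.
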