Addgene plasmid #199356: pTS103 pHAGE2 CMVtetO2 MCS-22xGS-GFP
Purpose: (Empty Backbone) Lentiviral transfer plasmid for doxycycline inducible expression of a C-terminally GFP-tagged protein in mammalian cells.
Depositing lab: Rebecca Voorhees. Depositing organization: California Institute of Technology. Publication: A nanobody-based strategy for rapid and scalable purification of human protein complexes. Stevens TA, Tomaleri GP, Hazu M, Wei S, Nguyen VN, DeKalb C, Voorhees RM, Pleiner T. Nat Protoc. 2024 Jan;19(1):127-158. doi: 10.1038/s41596-023-00904-w. Epub 2023 Nov 16. PubMed 37974029.
Backbone
  Vector backbone: pHAGE2
  Backbone size (bp): 7336
  Vector type: Mammalian Expression, Lentiviral
  Tag / fusion protein: EGFP (C terminal on insert)
Growth in bacteria
  Bacterial resistance: Ampicillin, 100 μg/mL
  Growth temperature: 37°C
  Growth strain: NEB Stable
  Copy number: High Copy
Gene/Insert
  Gene/Insert name: None
  Mutation: WT
  Tag / fusion protein: EGFP (C terminal on insert)
Terms and licenses: Academic/Nonprofit Terms; Industry Terms: Not Available to Industry
Depositor comments: Please visit https://www.biorxiv.org/content/10.1101/2023.03.09.531980v1 for bioRxiv preprint.
How to cite: pTS103 pHAGE2 CMVtetO2 MCS-22xGS-GFP was a gift from Rebecca Voorhees (Addgene plasmid # 199356 ; http://n2t.net/addgene:199356 ; RRID:Addgene_199356)
